>Addgene plasmid #108692 | pGEX6P1‐hsRNASEH2BCA | addgene full sequence | sequence record 208976 | Addgene NGS Result
TCGTGTCGCTCAAGGCGCACTCCCGTTCTGGATAATGTTTTTTGCGCCGACATCATAACGGTTCTGGCAA
ATATTCTGAAATGAGCTGTTGACAATTAATCATCGGCTCGTATAATGTGTGGAATTGTGAGCGGATAACA
ATTTCACACAGGAAACAGTATTCATGTCCCCTATACTAGGTTATTGGAAAATTAAGGGCCTTGTGCAACC
CACTCGACTTCTTTTGGAATATCTTGAAGAAAAATATGAAGAGCATTTGTATGAGCGCGATGAAGGTGAT
AAATGGCGAAACAAAAAGTTTGAATTGGGTTTGGAGTTTCCCAATCTTCCTTATTATATTGATGGTGATG
TTAAATTAACACAGTCTATGGCCATCATACGTTATATAGCTGACAAGCACAACATGTTGGGTGGTTGTCC
AAAAGAGCGTGCAGAGATTTCAATGCTTGAAGGAGCGGTTTTGGATATTAGATACGGTGTTTCGAGAATT
GCATATAGTAAAGACTTTGAAACTCTCAAAGTTGATTTTCTTAGCAAGCTACCTGAAATGCTGAAAATGT
TCGAAGATCGTTTATGTCATAAAACATATTTAAATGGTGATCATGTAACCCATCCTGACTTCATGTTGTA
TGACGCTCTTGATGTTGTTTTATACATGGACCCAATGTGCCTGGATGCGTTCCCAAAATTAGTTTGTTTT
AAAAAACGTATTGAAGCTATCCCACAAATTGATAAGTACTTGAAATCCAGCAAGTATATAGCATGGCCTT
TGCAGGGCTGGCAAGCCACGTTTGGTGGTGGCGACCATCCTCCAAAATCGGATCTGGAAGTTCTGTTCCA
GGGGCCCCTGGGATCCCCGGAATTCCCGGGTCGACTCGCCGCTGGCGTGGACTGCGGGGACGGGGTTGGC
GCCCGGCAGCACGTGTTCCTGGTTTCAGAATATTTAAAAGATGCTTCAAAGAAGATGAAAAATGGGCTAA
TGTTTGTAAAACTGGTTAACCCCTGTTCAGGAGAAGGAGCCATTTACTTGTTCAATATGTGTCTACAGCA
GCTGTTTGAAGTAAAAGTTTTCAAGGAAAAACACCATTCTTGGTTTATAAATCAATCAGTTCAATCAGGA
GGTCTTCTCCATTTTGCCACACCTGTGGATCCTCTATTTCTGCTTCTCCACTACCTCATAAAGGCTGATA
AGGAGGGGAAGTTTCAGCCCCTTGATCAAGTTGTGGTGGATAACGTGTTTCCAAATTGCATCTTGTTGCT
GAAACTTCCTGGACTTGAGAAGTTACTTCATCATGTGACAGAGGAAAAAGGTAATCCAGAAATAGACAAC
AAGAAATATTACAAGTACAGCAAAGAGAAGACATTAAAGTGGCTGGAAAAAAAGGTTAATCAAACTGTGG
CAGCATTAAAAACCAATAATGTGAATGTCAGTTCCCGGGTACAGTCAACTGCATTTTTCTCTGGTGACCA
AGCTTCCACTGACAAGGAAGAGGATTATATTCGTTATGCCCATGGTCTGATATCTGACTACATCCCTAAA
GAATTAAGTGATGACTTATCTAAATACTTAAAGCTTCCAGAACCTTCAGCCTCATTGCCAAATCCTCCAT
CAAAGAAAATAAAGTTATCAGATGAGCCTGTAGAAGCAAAAGAAGATTACACTAAGTTTAATACTAAAGA
TTTGAAGACTGAAAAGAAAAATAGCAAAATGACTGCAGCTCAGAAGGCTTTGGCTAAAGTTGACAAGAGT
GGAATGAAAAGTATTGATACCTTTTTTGGGGTAAAAAATAAAAAAAAAATTGGAAAGGTTTGAAACGACC
ATCGATTTTTGTTTAACTTTAAGAAGGAGATATACATATGGAGAGCGGCGACGAAGCGGCCATCGAGAGG
CACCGCGTCCACTTGCGCTCCGCCACATTGCGCGACGCCGTACCCGCCACACTGCATCTGCTGCCCTGCG
AGGTTGCGGTGGACGGGCCCGCCCCGGTGGGGCGCTTCTTCACGCCCGCCATCCGCCAGGGCCCCGAGGG
ACTCGAAGTGTCGTTTCGGGGCCGCTGTCTACGGGGAGAGGAGGTGGCGGTGCCGCCTGGCCTCGTGGGA
TACGTGATGGTGACAGAAGAGAAGAAGGTGTCGATGGGGAAGCCAGACCCCTTGCGGGATTCCGGGACTG
ACGACCAAGAGGAGGAGCCGCTGGAGCGGGACTTCGACCGCTTCATTGGAGCCACTGCCAACTTCAGCCG
CTTCACCCTGTGGGGTCTGGAGACCATCCCTGGCCCGGATGCCAAAGTGCGTGGGGCCTTAACTTGGCCC
AGCCTTGCGGCAGCGATTCACGCACAGGTGCCCGAGGACTAGGGTACCTTTTGTTTAACTTTAAGAAGGA
GATATACATATGGATCTCAGCGAGCTGGAGAGAGACAATACAGGCCGCTGTCGCCTGAGTTCGCCTGTGC
CCGCGGTGTGCCGCAAGGAGCCTTGCGTCCTGGGCGTCGATGAGGCGGGCAGGGGCCCCGTGCTGGGCCC
CATGGTCTACGCCATCTGTTATTGTCCCCTGCCTCGCCTGGCAGATCTGGAGGCGCTGAAAGTGGCAGAC
TCAAAGACCCTATTGGAGAGCGAGCGGGAAAGGCTGTTTGCGAAAATGGAGGACACGGACTTTGTCGGCT
GGGCGCTGGATGTGCTGTCTCCAAACCTCATCTCTACCAGCATGCTTGGGCGGGTCAAATACAACCTGAA
CTCCCTGTCACATGATACAGCCACTGGGCTTATACAGTATGCATTGGACCAGGGCGTGAACGTCACCCAG
GTATTCGTGGACACCGTAGGGATGCCAGAGACATACCAGGCGCGGCTGCAGCAAAGTTTTCCCGGGATTG
AGGTGACGGTCAAGGCCAAAGCAGATGCCCTCTACCCGGTGGTTAGTGCTGCCAGCATCTGTGCCAAGGT
GGCCCGGGACCAGGCCGTGAAGAAATGGCAGTTCGTGGAGAAACTGCAGGACTTGGATACTGATTATGGC
TCAGGCTACCCCAATGATCCCAAGACAAAAGCGTGGTTGAAGGAGCACGTGGAGCCTGTGTTCGGCTTCC
CCCAGTTTGTCCGGTTCAGCTGGCGCACGGCCCAGACCATCCTGGAGAAAGAGGCGGAAGATGTTATATG
GGAGGACTCAGCATCCGAGAATCAGGAGGGACTCAGGAAGATCACATCCTACTTCCTCAATGAAGGGTCC
CAAGCCCGTCCCCGTTCTTCCCACCGATATTTCCTGGAACGCGGCCTGGAGTCAGCAACCAGCCTCTAGG
AGCTCGCGGCCGCATCGTGACTGACTGACGATCTGCCTCGCGCGTTTCGGTGATGACGGTGAAAACCTCT
GACACATGCAGCTCCCGGAGACGGTCACAGCTTGTCTGTAAGCGGATGCCGGGAGCAGACAAGCCCGTCA
GGGCGCGTCAGCGGGTGTTGGCGGGTGTCGGGGCGCAGCCATGACCCAGTCACGTAGCGATAGCGGAGTG
TATAATTCTTGAAGACGAAAGGGCCTCGTGATACGCCTATTTTTATAGGTTAATGTCATGATAATAATGG
TTTCTTAGACGTCAGGTGGCACTTTTCGGGGAAATGTGCGCGGAACCCCTATTTGTTTATTTTTCTAAAT
ACATTCAAATATGTATCCGCTCATGAGACAATAACCCTGATAAATGCTTCAATAATATTGAAAAAGGAAG
AGTATGAGTATTCAACATTTCCGTGTCGCCCTTATTCCCTTTTTTGCGGCATTTTGCCTTCCTGTTTTTG
CTCACCCAGAAACGCTGGTGAAAGTAAAAGATGCTGAAGATCAGTTGGGTGCACGAGTGGGTTACATCGA
ACTGGATCTCAACAGCGGTAAGATCCTTGAGAGTTTTCGCCCCGAAGAACGTTTTCCAATGATGAGCACT
TTTAAAGTTCTGCTATGTGGCGCGGTATTATCCCGTGTTGACGCCGGGCAAGAGCAACTCGGTCGCCGCA
TACACTATTCTCAGAATGACTTGGTTGAGTACTCACCAGTCACAGAAAAGCATCTTACGGATGGCATGAC
AGTAAGAGAATTATGCAGTGCTGCCATAACCATGAGTGATAACACTGCGGCCAACTTACTTCTGACAACG
ATCGGAGGACCGAAGGAGCTAACCGCTTTTTTGCACAACATGGGGGATCATGTAACTCGCCTTGATCGTT
GGGAACCGGAGCTGAATGAAGCCATACCAAACGACGAGCGTGACACCACGATGCCTGCAGCAATGGCAAC
AACGTTGCGCAAACTATTAACTGGCGAACTACTTACTCTAGCTTCCCGGCAACAATTAATAGACTGGATG
GAGGCGGATAAAGTTGCAGGACCACTTCTGCGCTCGGCCCTTCCGGCTGGCTGGTTTATTGCTGATAAAT
CTGGAGCCGGTGAGCGTGGGTCTCGCGGTATCATTGCAGCACTGGGGCCAGATGGTAAGCCCTCCCGTAT
CGTAGTTATCTACACGACGGGGAGTCAGGCAACTATGGATGAACGAAATAGACAGATCGCTGAGATAGGT
GCCTCACTGATTAAGCATTGGTAACTGTCAGACCAAGTTTACTCATATATACTTTAGATTGATTTAAAAC
TTCATTTTTAATTTAAAAGGATCTAGGTGAAGATCCTTTTTGATAATCTCATGACCAAAATCCCTTAACG
TGAGTTTTCGTTCCACTGAGCGTCAGACCCCGTAGAAAAGATCAAAGGATCTTCTTGAGATCCTTTTTTT
CTGCGCGTAATCTGCTGCTTGCAAACAAAAAAACCACCGCTACCAGCGGTGGTTTGTTTGCCGGATCAAG
AGCTACCAACTCTTTTTCCGAAGGTAACTGGCTTCAGCAGAGCGCAGATACCAAATACTGTCCTTCTAGT
GTAGCCGTAGTTAGGCCACCACTTCAAGAACTCTGTAGCACCGCCTACATACCTCGCTCTGCTAATCCTG
TTACCAGTGGCTGCTGCCAGTGGCGATAAGTCGTGTCTTACCGGGTTGGACTCAAGACGATAGTTACCGG
ATAAGGCGCAGCGGTCGGGCTGAACGGGGGGTTCGTGCACACAGCCCAGCTTGGAGCGAACGACCTACAC
CGAACTGAGATACCTACAGCGTGAGCTATGAGAAAGCGCCACGCTTCCCGAAGGGAGAAAGGCGGACAGG
TATCCGGTAAGCGGCAGGGTCGGAACAGGAGAGCGCACGAGGGAGCTTCCAGGGGGAAACGCCTGGTATC
TTTATAGTCCTGTCGGGTTTCGCCACCTCTGACTTGAGCGTCGATTTTTGTGATGCTCGTCAGGGGGGCG
GAGCCTATGGAAAAACGCCAGCAACGCGGCCTTTTTACGGTTCCTGGCCTTTTGCTGGCCTTTTGCTCAC
ATGTTCTTTCCTGCGTTATCCCCTGATTCTGTGGATAACCGTATTACCGCCTTTGAGTGAGCTGATACCG
CTCGCCGCAGCCGAACGACCGAGCGCAGCGAGTCAGTGAGCGAGGAAGCGGAAGAGCGCCTGATGCGGTA
TTTTCTCCTTACGCATCTGTGCGGTATTTCACACCGCATAAATTCCGACACCATCGAATGGCGCAAAACC
TTTCGCGGTATGGCATGATAGCGCCCGGAAGAGAGTCAATTCAGGGTGGTGAATGTGAAACCAGTAACGT
TATACGATGTCGCAGAGTATGCCGGTGTCTCTTATCAGACCGTTTCCCGCGTGGTGAACCAGGCCAGCCA
CGTTTCTGCGAAAACGCGGGAAAAAGTGGAAGCGGCGATGGCGGAGCTGAATTACATTCCCAACCGCGTG
GCACAACAACTGGCGGGCAAACAGTCGTTGCTGATTGGCGTTGCCACCTCCAGTCTGGCCCTGCACGCGC
CGTCGCAAATTGTCGCGGCGATTAAATCTCGCGCCGATCAACTGGGTGCCAGCGTGGTGGTGTCGATGGT
AGAACGAAGCGGCGTCGAAGCCTGTAAAGCGGCGGTGCACAATCTTCTCGCGCAACGCGTCAGTGGGCTG
ATCATTAACTATCCGCTGGATGACCAGGATGCCATTGCTGTGGAAGCTGCCTGCACTAATGTTCCGGCGT
TATTTCTTGATGTCTCTGACCAGACACCCATCAACAGTATTATTTTCTCCCATGAAGACGGTACGCGACT
GGGCGTGGAGCATCTGGTCGCATTGGGTCACCAGCAAATCGCGCTGTTAGCGGGCCCATTAAGTTCTGTC
TCGGCGCGTCTGCGTCTGGCTGGCTGGCATAAATATCTCACTCGCAATCAAATTCAGCCGATAGCGGAAC
GGGAAGGCGACTGGAGTGCCATGTCCGGTTTTCAACAAACCATGCAAATGCTGAATGAGGGCATCGTTCC
CACTGCGATGCTGGTTGCCAACGATCAGATGGCGCTGGGCGCAATGCGCGCCATTACCGAGTCCGGGCTG
CGCGTTGGTGCGGATATCTCGGTAGTGGGATACGACGATACCGAAGACAGCTCATGTTATATCCCGCCGT
TAACCACCATCAAACAGGATTTTCGCCTGCTGGGGCAAACCAGCGTGGACCGCTTGCTGCAACTCTCTCA
GGGCCAGGCGGTGAAGGGCAATCAGCTGTTGCCCGTCTCACTGGTGAAAAGAAAAACCACGCTAGCGCCC
AATACGCAAACCGCCTCTCCCCGCGCGTTGGCCGATTCATTAATGCAGCTGGCACGACAGGTTTCCCGAC
TGGAAAGCGGGCAGTGAGCGCAACGCAATTAATGTAAGTTAGCTCACTCATTAGGCACCCCAGGCTTTAC
ACTTTATGCTTCCGGCTCGTATGTTGTGTGGAATTGTGAGCGGATAACAATTTCACACAGGAAACAGCTA
TGACCATGATTACGGATTCACTGGCCGTCGTTTTACAACGTCGTGACTGGGAAAACCCTGGCGTTACCCA
ACTTAATCGCCTTGCAGCACATCCCCCTTTCGCCAGCTGGCGTAATAGCGAAGAGGCCCGCACCGATCGC
CCTTCCCAACAGTTGCGCAGCCTGAATGGCGAATGGCGCTTTGCCTGGTTTCCGGCACCAGAAGCGGTGC
CGGAAAGCTGGCTGGAGTGCGATCTTCCTGAGGCCGATACTGTCGTCGTCCCCTCAAACTGGCAGATGCA
CGGTTACGATGCGCCCATCTACACCAACGTGACCTATCCCATTACGGTCAATCCGCCGTTTGTTCCCACG
GAGAATCCGACGGGTTGTTACTCGCTCACATTTAATGTTGATGAAAGCTGGCTACAGGAAGGCCAGACGC
GAATTATTTTTGATGGCGTTGGAATTAGCTTATCGACTGCACGGTGCACCAATGCTTCTGGCGTCAGGCA
GCCATCGGAAGCTGTGGTATGGCTGTGCAGGTCGTAAATCACTGCATAAT
Features (pLannotate 1.2.2; 21 found; start..end, strand, type, name):
     89..117     +  promoter       tac promoter: strong E. coli promoter; hybrid between the trp and lac UV5 promoters
    125..141     +  protein_bind   lac operator: The lac repressor binds to the lac operator to inhibit transcription in E. coli. This inhibition can be relieved by adding lactose or isopropyl-β-D-thiogalactopyranoside (IPTG). lac repressor encoded by lacI
    164..817     +  CDS            GST26_SCHJA: Experimental evidence at protein level: Swiss-Prot protein existence level 1. GST isoenzymes appear to play a central role in the parasite detoxification system. Other functions are also suspected including a role in increasing the solubility of haematin in the parasite gut. From Schistosoma japonicum (Blood fluke).
    875..1810    +  CDS            RNASEH2B: RNH2B_HUMAN - Also known as DLEU8. Experimental evidence at protein level: Swiss-Prot protein existence level 1. Non catalytic subunit of RNase H2, an endonuclease that specifically degrades the RNA of RNA:DNA hybrids. Participates in DNA replication, possibly by mediating the removal of lagging-strand Okazaki fragment RNA primers during DNA replication. Mediates the excision of single ribonucleotides from DNA:RNA duplexes. From Homo sapiens (Human).
   1828..1850    +  RBS            RBS: efficient ribosome binding site from bacteriophage T7 gene 10 (Olins and Rangwala, 1989)
   1858..2349    +  CDS            RNASEH2C: RNH2C_HUMAN - Also known as AYP1. Experimental evidence at protein level: Swiss-Prot protein existence level 1. Non catalytic subunit of RNase H2, an endonuclease that specifically degrades the RNA of RNA:DNA hybrids. Participates in DNA replication, possibly by mediating the removal of lagging-strand Okazaki fragment RNA primers during DNA replication. Mediates the excision of single ribonucleotides from DNA:RNA duplexes. From Homo sapiens (Human).
   2360..2382    +  RBS            RBS: efficient ribosome binding site from bacteriophage T7 gene 10 (Olins and Rangwala, 1989)
   2390..3286    +  CDS            RNASEH2A: RNH2A_HUMAN - Also known as RNASEHI, RNHIA. Experimental evidence at protein level: Swiss-Prot protein existence level 1. Catalytic subunit of RNase HII, an endonuclease that specifically degrades the RNA of RNA:DNA hybrids. Participates in DNA replication, possibly by mediating the removal of lagging-strand Okazaki fragment RNA primers during DNA replication. Mediates the excision of single ribonucleotides from DNA:RNA duplexes. From Homo sapiens (Human).
   3323..3362    +  CDS            rop (fragment): Rop protein, which maintains plasmids at low copy number; rop
   3464..3504    +  misc_feature   bom (fragment): basis of mobility region from pBR322
   3609..3713    +  promoter       AmpR promoter: bla
   3714..4574    +  CDS            AmpR: β-lactamase; bla; confers resistance to ampicillin, carbenicillin, and related antibiotics
   4745..5333    +  rep_origin     ori: high-copy-number ColE1/pMB1/pBR322/pUC origin of replication
   5519..5570    -  misc_feature   bom (fragment): basis of mobility region from pBR322
   5577..5654    +  promoter       lacI promoter: lacI
   5655..6737    +  CDS            lacI: lac repressor; lacI; The lac repressor binds to the lac operator to inhibit transcription in E. coli. This inhibition can be relieved by adding lactose or isopropyl-β-D-thiogalactopyranoside (IPTG).
   6750..6771    +  protein_bind   CAP binding site: CAP binding activates transcription in the presence of cAMP. E. coli catabolite activator protein
   6786..6816    +  promoter       lac promoter: promoter for the E. coli lac operon
   6824..6840    +  protein_bind   lac operator: The lac repressor binds to the lac operator to inhibit transcription in E. coli. This inhibition can be relieved by adding lactose or isopropyl-β-D-thiogalactopyranoside (IPTG). lac repressor encoded by lacI
   6860..7033    +  CDS            lacZα: LacZα fragment of β-galactosidase; lacZ fragment
   7297..13      -  CDS            yciV (fragment) (across the origin): RNAAM_ECOLI - Also known as trpH From Escherichia coli (strain K12).
