[The description below was written by a language model from this plasmid's Addgene catalogue record and pLannotate feature annotations shown in this document.]
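Description:
pGEX6P1‐hsRNASEH2BCA is a 7.4 kb bacterial expression plasmid built on the pGEX6P1 backbone for co-producing all three subunits of human RNase H2 in E. coli. It replicates from a high-copy ColE1/pMB1-type origin and is selected through the β-lactamase (AmpR) gene conferring ampicillin resistance. The backbone also carries lacI with its own promoter, so the plasmid supplies the lac repressor that keeps expression off until an inducer such as IPTG is added. Annotated remnants of rop, bom, a lac promoter/lacZα segment and an E. coli yciV fragment are backbone carry-over rather than functional parts of the design.

The payload is a single polycistronic unit driven by the tac promoter and its adjacent lac operator. The first reading frame encodes Schistosoma japonicum glutathione S-transferase fused in frame to the N-terminus of RNASEH2B, which lacks its own initiator methionine. RNASEH2C and RNASEH2A follow in that order. Each is untagged and preceded by its own Shine-Dalgarno element, annotated as the phage T7 gene 10 ribosome binding site, so all three proteins are translated independently from one transcript. The genes were assembled with retained SalI, ClaI, KpnI and SacI/NotI sites, and a SacI site was added between the RNASEH2A stop codon and NotI, which should allow individual subunits to be exchanged. RNASEH2A is the catalytic subunit, while B and C are non-catalytic partners. Because only B carries GST, glutathione affinity purification recovers the assembled heterotrimer. The construct is intended for preparing recombinant human RNase H2, and the associated publication concerns the structure of the complex, its subunit interaction interfaces and their relevance to enzyme function and human disease.
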