Addgene plasmid #108692: pGEX6P1‐hsRNASEH2BCA
Purpose: For expression in E coli of N-terminally GST-tagged human RNASEH2B and untagged RNASEH2C and A, allowing affinity purification of the RNase H2 trimeric enzyme
Depositing lab: Andrew Jackson & Martin Reijns. Depositing organization: University of Edinburgh. Publication: The structure of the human RNase H2 complex defines key interaction interfaces relevant to enzyme function and human disease. Reijns MA, Bubeck D, Gibson LC, Graham SC, Baillie GS, Jones EY, Jackson AP. J Biol Chem. 2011 Mar 25;286(12):10530-9. doi: 10.1074/jbc.M110.177394. Epub 2010 Dec 22. PubMed 21177854.
Backbone
  Vector backbone: pGEX6P1
  Backbone manufacturer: Amersham
  Backbone size w/o insert (bp): 4984
  Total vector size (bp): 7400
  Modifications to backbone: SacI site added between between RNASEH2A stop codon and NotI site
  Vector type: Bacterial Expression
Growth in bacteria
  Bacterial resistance: Ampicillin, 100 μg/mL
  Growth temperature: 37°C
  Growth strain: DH5alpha
  Copy number: High Copy
Gene/Insert 1
  Gene/Insert name: RNASEH2B
  Species: H. sapiens (human)
  Insert size (bp): 938
  Mutation: excluding methionine start
  Entrez Gene: RNASEH2B (a.k.a. AGS2, DLEU8)
  Promoter: tac
  Tag / fusion protein: GST (N terminal on insert)
  Cloning method: Restriction Enzyme; 5′ cloning site SalI (not destroyed); 3′ cloning site ClaI (not destroyed)
  Sequencing primers: 5′ GGGCTGGCAAGCCACGTTTGGTG; 3′ CGTCGCCGCTCTCCATATG
Gene/Insert 2
  Gene/Insert name: RNASEH2C
  Species: H. sapiens (human)
  Mutation: Shine Dalgarno sequence upstream of start codon
  Entrez Gene: RNASEH2C (a.k.a. AGS3, AYP1)
  Cloning method: Restriction Enzyme; 5′ cloning site ClaI (not destroyed); 3′ cloning site KpnI (not destroyed)
  Sequencing primers: 5′ AATTGGAAAGGTTTGAAACGAC; 3′ CTGTATTGTCTCTCTCCAGC
Gene/Insert 3
  Gene/Insert name: RNASEH2A
  Species: H. sapiens (human)
  Insert size (bp): 900
  Mutation: Shine Dalgarno sequence upstream of start codon
  Entrez Gene: RNASEH2A (a.k.a. AGS4, JUNB, RNASEHI, RNHIA, RNHL, THSD8)
  Cloning method: Restriction Enzyme; 5′ cloning site KpnI (not destroyed); 3′ cloning site SacI/NotI (not destroyed)
  Sequencing primers: 5′ ATTCACGCACAGGTGCCCG; 3′ CCGGGAGCTGCATGTGTCAGAGG
Terms and licenses: Academic/Nonprofit Terms; Industry Terms: Not Available to Industry
How to cite: pGEX6P1‐hsRNASEH2BCA was a gift from Andrew Jackson & Martin Reijns (Addgene plasmid # 108692 ; http://n2t.net/addgene:108692 ; RRID:Addgene_108692)
